>Addgene plasmid #190372 | JAB2487 | addgene full sequence | sequence record 393420 | Addgene NGS Result
GGCTGGTGGCAGGATATATTGTGGTGTAAACAAATTGACGCTTAGACAACTTAATAACACATTGCGGACG
TTTTTAATGTAATCAGCTTGCATGCCGGTCGATCTAGTAACATAGATGACACCGCGCGCGATAATTTATC
CTAGTTTGCGCGCTATATTTTGTTTTCTATCGCGTATTAAATGTATAATTGCGGGACTCTAATCATAAAA
ACCCATCTCATAAATAACGTCATGCATTACATGTTAATTATTACATGCTTAACGTAATTCAACAGAAATT
ATATGATAATCATCGCAAGACCGGCAACAGGATTCAATCTTAAGAAACTTTATTGCCAAATGTTTGAACG
ATCTGCTTGACTCTAGGGGTCATCAGATTTCGGTGACGGGCAGGACCGGACGGGGCGGCACCGGCAGGCT
GAAGTCCAGCTGCCAGAAACCCACGTCATGCCAGTTCCCGTGCTTGAAGCCGGCCGCCCGCAGCATGCCG
CGGGGGGCATATCCGAGCGCCTCGTGCATGCGCACGCTCGGGTCGTTGGGCAGCCCGATGACAGCGACCA
CGCTCTTGAAGCCCTGTGCCTCCAGGGACTTCAGCAGGTGGGTGTAGAGCGTGGAGCCCAGTCCCGTCCG
CTGGTGGCGGGGGGACACGTACACGGTCGACTCGGCCGTCCAGTCGTAGGCGTTGCGTGCCTTCCAGGGA
CCCGCGTAGGCGATGCCGGCGACCTCGCCGTCCACCTCGGCGACGAGCCAGGGATAGCGCTCCCGCAGAC
GGACGAGGTCGTCCGTCCACTCCTGCGGTTCCTGCGGCTCGGTACGGAAGTTGACCGTGCTTGTCTCGAT
GTAGTGGTTGACGATGGTGCAGACCGCCGGCATGTCCGCCTCGGTGGCACGGCGGATGTCGGCCGGGCGT
CGTTCTGGGCTCATGGTAGATCCCCTCGATCGAGTTGAGAGTGAATATGAGACTCTAATTGGATACCGAG
GGGAATTTATGGAACGTCAGTGGAGCATTTTTGACAAGAAATATTTGCTAGCTGATAGTGACCTTAGGCG
ACTTTTGAACGCGCAATAATGGTTTCTGACGTATGTGCTTAGCTCATTAAACTCCAGAAACCCGCGGCTC
AGTGGCTCCTTCAACGTTGCGGTTCTGTCAGTTCCAAACGTAAAACGGCTTGTCCCGCGTCATCGGCGGG
GGTCATAACGTGACTCCCTTAATTCTCCGCTCATGATCGATAACATGTCGACTATCGGACGAGCTCAAAG
TTTAACGTGTGAAGACGTGCTTCTAATGTAGTTTAAACTGAAGGCGGGAAACGACAATCTGATCCAAGCT
CAAGCTAAGCTTGCATGCCTGCAGGATATCGTGGATCCAAGCTTGCCACGTGCCGCCACGTGCCGCCACG
TGCCGCCACGTGCCTCTAGAGGATCCATCTCCACTGACGTAAGGGATGACGCACAATCCCACTATCCTTC
GCAAGACCCTTCCTCTATATAAGGAAGTTCATTTCATTTGGAGAGGACACGCTGGGATCCCCACCATGGC
TGGCGCCGTGGGCAGACCCAGAAGATCTGCTCCTCGGAGAGCCGGCAAGAACCCCCGGGAAGAGATTCTG
GATGCCAGCGCCGAGCTGTTCACCAGACAGGGCTTTGCCACCACCAGCACCCACCAGATTGCCGACGCTG
TGGGCATCAGACAGGCCAGCCTGTACTACCACTTCCCCAGCAAGACCGAGATCTTCCTGACCCTGCTGAA
AAGCACCGTGGAACCCTCCACCGTGCTGGCCGAGGATCTGTCTACCCTGGACGCCGGACCCGAAATGAGA
CTGTGGGCTATCGTGGCCAGCGAAGTGCGGCTGCTGCTGAGCACCAAGTGGAACGTGGGCCGGCTGTACC
AGCTGCCCATCGTGGGCTCTGAGGAATTCGCCGAGTACCACAGCCAGCGCGAGGCCCTGACCAACGTGTT
CAGAGATCTGGCCACCGAGATTGTGGGCGACGACCCCAGAGCCGAACTGCCCTTCCACATCACCATGAGC
GTGATCGAGATGCGGCGGAACGACGGCAAGATCCCTAGCCCTCTGAGCGCCGACTCTCTGCCCGAGACAG
CCATTATGCTGGCTGACGCCTCCCTGGCTGTGCTGGGAGCACCTCTGCCTGCCGACAGAGTGGAAAAGAC
ACTGGAACTGATCAAGCAGGCCGACGCCAAGCCGAAGAAGAAGAGGAAGGTTTAGTGTCGGTACGCTGAA
ATCACCAGTCTCTCTCTACAAATCTATCTCTCTCTATTTTCTCCATAAATAATGTGTGAGTAGTTTCCCG
ATAAGGGAAATTAGGGTTCTTATAGGGTTTCGCTCATGTGTTGAGCATATAAGAAACCCTTAGTATGTAT
TTGTATTTGTAAAATACTTCTATCAATAAAATTTCTAATTCCTAAAACCAAAATCCAGTACTAAAATCCA
GATCGATGCTTGATACTACGTCTTCGGGCTAGAGCGGACTAGTTCTAGAGCGGCCGCCACCGCGGTGGAG
CTCCAGCTTTTGTTCCCTTTAGTGAGGGTTAATTGCGCGCTTGGCGTAATCATGGTCATAGCTGTTTCCT
GTGTGAAATTGTTATCCGCTCACAATTCCACACAACATACGAGCCGGAAGCATAAAGTGTAAAGCCTGGG
GTGCCTAATGAGTGAGCTAACTCACATTAATTGCGTTGCGCTCACTGCCCGCTTTCCAGTCGGGAAACCT
GTCGTGCCAGCTGCATTAATGAATCGGCCAACGCGCGGGGAGAGGCGGTTTGCGTATTGGGCGCTCTTCC
GCTTCCTCGCTCACTGACTCGCTGCGCTCGGTCGTTCGGCTGCGGCGAGCGGTATCAGCTCACTCAAAGG
CGGTAATACGGTTATCCACAGAATCAGGGGATAACGCAGGAAAGAACATGAAGGCCTTGACAGGATATAT
TGGCGGGTAAACTAAGTCGCTGTATGTGTTTGTTTGAGATCTCATGTGAGCAAAAGGCCAGCAAAAGGCC
AGGAACCGTAAAAAGGCCGCGTTGCTGGCGTTTTTCCATAGGCTCCGCCCCCCTGACGAGCATCACAAAA
ATCGACGCTCAAGTCAGAGGTGGCGAAACCCGACAGGACTATAAAGATACCAGGCGTTTCCCCCTGGAAG
CTCCCTCGTGCGCTCTCCTGTTCCGACCCTGCCGCTTACCGGATACCTGTCCGCCTTTCTCCCTTCGGGA
AGCGTGGCGCTTTCTCATAGCTCACGCTGTAGGTATCTCAGTTCGGTGTAGGTCGTTCGCTCCAAGCTGG
GCTGTGTGCACGAACCCCCCGTTCAGCCCGACCGCTGCGCCTTATCCGGTAACTATCGTCTTGAGTCCAA
CCCGGTAAGACACGACTTATCGCCACTGGCAGCAGCCACTGGTAACAGGATTAGCAGAGCGAGGTATGTA
GGCGGTGCTACAGAGTTCTTGAAGTGGTGGCCTAACTACGGCTACACTAGAAGAACAGTATTTGGTATCT
GTGCTCTGCTGAAGCCAGTTACCTTCGGAAGAAGAGTTGGTAGCTCTTGATCCGGCAAACAAACCACCGC
TGGTAGCGGTGGTTTTTTTGTTTGCAAGCAGCAGATTACGCGCAGAAAAAAAGGATCTCAAGAAGATCCT
TTGATCTTTTCTACGGGGTCTGACGCTCAGTGGAACGAAAACTCACGTTAAGGGATTTTGGTCATGAATT
CTTGTTAGACATTATTTGCCGACTACCTTGGTGATCTCGCCTTTCACGTAGTGAACAAATTCTTCCAACT
GATCTGCGCGCGAGGCCAAGCGATCTTCTTGTCCAAGATAAGCCTGCCTAGCTTCAAGTATGACGGGCTG
ATACTGGGCCGGCAGGCGCTCCATTGCCCAGTCGGCAGCGACATCCTTCGGCGCGATTTTGCCGGTTACT
GCGCTGTACCAAATGCGGGACAACGTAAGCACTACATTTCGCTCATCGCCAGCCCAGTCGGGCGGCGAGT
TCCATAGCGTTAAGGTTTCATTTAGCGCCTCAAATAGATCCTGTTCAGGAACCGGATCAAAGAGTTCCTC
CGCCGCTGGACCTACCAAGGCAACGCTATGTTCTCTTGCTTTTGTCAGCAAGATAGCCAGATCAATGTCG
ATCGTGGCTGGCTCGAAGATACCTGCAAGAATGTCATTGCGCTGCCATTCTCCAAATTGCAGTTCGCGCT
TAGCTGGATAACGCCACGGAATGATGTCGTCGTGCACAACAATGGTGACTTCTACAGCGCGGAGAATCTC
GCTCTCTCCAGGGGAAGCCGAAGTTTCCAAAAGGTCGTTGATCAAAGCTCGCCGCGTTGTTTCATCAAGC
CTTACGGTCACCGTAACCAGCAAATCAATATCACTGTGTGGCTTCAGGCCGCCATCCACTGCGGAGCCGT
ACAAATGTACGGCCAGCAACGTCGGTTCGAGATGGCGCTCGATGACGCCAACTACCTCTGATAGTTGAGT
CGATACTTCGGCGATCACCGCTTCCCTCATGATGTTTAACTCCTGAATTAAGCCGCGCCGCGAAGCGGTG
TCGGCTTGAATGAATTGTTAGGCGTCATCCTGTGCTCCCGAGAACCAGTACCAGTACATCGCTGTTTCGT
TCGAGACTTGAGGTCTAGTTTTATACGTGAACAGGTCAATGCCGCCGAGAGTAAAGCCACATTTTGCGTA
CAAATTGCAGGCAGGTACATTGTTCGTTTGTGCCATGATGATATATTTTTATCTTGTGCAATGTAACATC
AGAGATTTTGAGACACAACGTGGCTTTGTTGAATAAATCGAACTTTTGCTGAGTTGAAGGATCAGATCAC
GCATCTTCCCGACAACGCAGACCGTTCCGTGGCAAAGCAAAAGTTCAAAATCACCAACTGGTCCACCTAC
AACAAAGCTCTCATCAACCGTGGCTCCCTCACTTTCTGGCTGGATGATGGGGCGATTCAGGAGATCCCCA
TCCAACAGCCCGCCGTCGAGCGGGCTTTTTTATCCCCGGAAGCCTGTGGATAGAGGGTAGTTATCCACGT
GAAACCGCTAATGCCCCGCAAAGCCTTGATTCACGGGGCTTTCCGGCCCGCTCCAAAAACTATCCACGTG
AAATCGCTAATCAGGGTACGTGAAATCGCTAATCGGAGTACGTGAAATCGCTAATAAGGTCACGTGAAAT
CGCTAATCAAAAAGGCACGTGAGAACGCTAATAGCCCTTTCAGATCAACAGCTTGCAAACACCCCTCGCT
CCGGCAAGTAGTTACAGCAAGTAGTATGTTCAATTAGCTTTTCAATTATGAATATATATATCAATTATTG
GTCGCCCTTGGCTTGTGGACAATGCGCTACGCGCACCGGCTCCGCCCGTGGACAACCGCAAGCGGTTGCC
CACCGTCGAGCGCCTTTGCCCACAACCCGGCGGCCGGCCGCAACAGATCGTTTTATAAATTTTTTTTTTT
GAAAAAGAAAAAGCCCGAAAGGCGGCAACCTCTCGGGCTTCTGGATTTCCGATCCCCGGAATTAGACTCT
GGCTGCCTGTATCGAGTGGTGATTTTGTGCCGAGCTGCCGGTCGGGGAGCTGTTGGCT
Features (pLannotate 1.2.2; 21 found; start..end, strand, type, name):
      7..31      +  misc_feature   LB T-DNA repeat: left border repeat from nopaline C58 T-DNA
    101..353     -  terminator     NOS terminator: nopaline synthase terminator and poly(A) signal
    376..924     -  CDS            bar: PAT_STRHY - Experimental evidence at protein level: Swiss-Prot protein existence level 1. Inactivates phosphinothricin (PPT) by transfer of an acetyl group from acetyl CoA. Can also acetylate demethylphosphinothricin but not PTT or glutamate. This enzyme is an effector of phosphinothricin tripeptide (PTT or bialaphos) resistance. From Streptomyces hygroscopicus. Introduced by genetic manipulation and expressed in glufosinate-tolerant maize by Dekalb Genetics.
    966..1145    -  promoter       NOS promoter: nopaline synthase promoter
   1337..1355    -  misc_feature   MCS (fragment): pUC18/19 multiple cloning site
   1427..1472    +  promoter       35SPPDK promoter (fragment): hybrid promoter consisting of the cauliflower mosaic virus 35S enhancer fused to the maize C4PPDK basal promoter (Yoo et al., 2007)
   1471..1517    +  promoter       minimal CaMV 35S promoter: minimal 35S promoter from cauliflower mosaic virus
   2278..2454    +  polyA_signal   CaMV poly(A) signal: cauliflower mosaic virus polyadenylation signal
   2488..2523    -  misc_feature   MCS (fragment): pBluescript multiple cloning site
   2536..2554    -  promoter       T3 promoter: promoter for bacteriophage T3 RNA polymerase
   2599..2615    -  protein_bind   lac operator: The lac repressor binds to the lac operator to inhibit transcription in E. coli. This inhibition can be relieved by adding lactose or isopropyl-β-D-thiogalactopyranoside (IPTG). lac repressor encoded by lacI
   2623..2653    -  promoter       lac promoter: promoter for the E. coli lac operon
   2668..2689    -  protein_bind   CAP binding site: CAP binding activates transcription in the presence of cAMP. E. coli catabolite activator protein
   2702..2794    -  CDS            lacI (fragment): lac repressor; lacI; The lac repressor binds to the lac operator to inhibit transcription in E. coli. This inhibition can be relieved by adding lactose or isopropyl-β-D-thiogalactopyranoside (IPTG).
   2796..2920    -  rep_origin     RSF ori (fragment): Plasmids containing the RSF 1030 origin of replication can be propagated in E. coli cells that contain additional plasmids with compatible origins.
   2928..2952    +  misc_feature   RB T-DNA repeat: right border repeat from nopaline C58 T-DNA
   3043..3631    -  rep_origin     ori: high-copy-number ColE1/pMB1/pBR322/pUC origin of replication
   3725..4510    -  CDS            aadA: S3AD_SHIFL - Experimental evidence at protein level: Swiss-Prot protein existence level 1. Mediates bacterial resistance to the antibiotics streptomycin and spectinomycin. From Shigella flexneri.
   4571..4720    -  CDS            sat-1 (fragment): STA_ECOLX - Protein inferred from homology: Swiss-Prot protein existence level 3. Involved in resistance to streptothricin, a broad-spectrum antibiotic produced by streptomycetes (PubMed:1850404). Detoxifies streptothricin via acetylation of the beta amino group of the first beta-lysyl moiety of streptothricin (By similarity). From Escherichia coli.
   4862..4960    +  CDS            TRA2_ECOLX (fragment): Protein predicted: Swiss-Prot protein existence level 4. Required for transposition of transposon Tn903. From Escherichia coli.
   4968..5403    +  rep_origin     pSa ori: origin of replication from bacterial plasmid pSa
