[The description below was written by a language model from this plasmid's Addgene catalogue record and pLannotate feature annotations shown in this document.]
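Description:
JAB2487 is a small binary T-DNA plasmid for plant expression, built on the JAB2121 backbone and deposited as one part in a toolkit for assembling synthetic genetic circuits in eudicot plants. Outside the T-DNA borders it carries a high-copy ColE1/pUC-type origin for propagation in E. coli and an aadA gene conferring spectinomycin (and streptomycin) resistance. A pSa origin is also present, the type of replicon used in pGreen-style binary vectors to allow maintenance in Agrobacterium, usually with replication functions supplied from a helper plasmid. Short fragments annotated as sat-1, a Tn903 transposase, lacI and an RSF origin appear to be backbone remnants rather than functional parts.

Between the nopaline-type left and right border repeats are two plant cassettes. Next to the left border, on the reverse strand, a NOS promoter drives bar (phosphinothricin acetyltransferase) with a NOS terminator, giving glufosinate/phosphinothricin selection of transformed plants. The payload, recorded as proG1090::AmtR-NLS_19St, is a synthetic insert in which the G1090 promoter expresses AmtR, a TetR-family bacterial repressor, fused to a nuclear localization signal so that it can act on synthetic promoters bearing its operator in plant nuclei. The automated annotation does not label the AmtR coding region itself. It detects only a 35S-derived enhancer fragment and a minimal CaMV 35S promoter upstream of an unannotated stretch where the coding sequence presumably lies, followed by a CaMV poly(A) signal. The "19St" suffix is not explained in the record, though it may refer to this terminator. The depositor points to a separate fully annotated sequence for details. Repressor-expressing parts like this serve as components for building logic gates that reprogram gene expression patterns in plants.
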