Addgene plasmid #190372: JAB2487
Purpose: Plasmids encode parts for syntetic genetic circuit construction in eudicot plants (proG1090::AmtR-NLS_19St)
Depositing lab: Jennifer Brophy & Jose Dinneny. Depositing organization: Stanford University. Publication: Synthetic genetic circuits as a means of reprogramming plant roots. Brophy JAN, Magallon KJ, Duan L, Zhong V, Ramachandran P, Kniazev K, Dinneny JR. Science. 2022 Aug 12;377(6607):747-751. doi: 10.1126/science.abo4326. Epub 2022 Aug 11. PubMed 35951698.
Backbone
  Vector backbone: JAB2121
  Vector type: Plant Expression
Growth in bacteria
  Bacterial resistance: Spectinomycin, 50 μg/mL
  Growth temperature: 37°C
  Growth strain: DH5alpha
  Copy number: High Copy
Gene/Insert
  Gene/Insert name: proG1090::AmtR-NLS_19St
  Species: Synthetic
  Cloning method: Restriction Enzyme; 5′ cloning site unknown (unknown if destroyed)
Terms and licenses: Academic/Nonprofit Terms; Industry Terms: Not Available to Industry
Depositor comments: Please see the fully annotated sequence linked the "Supplemental Documents" section. Please visit https://www.biorxiv.org/content/10.1101/2022.02.02.478917v1 for bioRxiv preprint.
How to cite: JAB2487 was a gift from Jennifer Brophy & Jose Dinneny (Addgene plasmid # 190372 ; http://n2t.net/addgene:190372 ; RRID:Addgene_190372)
